>Addgene plasmid #145689 | pGBW-m4046736 | depositor full sequence | sequence record 287866 | Full Sequence
GATCTCGATCCCGCGAAATTAATACGACTCACTATAGGGGAATTGTGAGCGGATAACAATTCCCCTCTAG
AAATAATTTTGTTTAACTTTAAGAAGGAGACTCTTCTATGAAATTTCTGGTATTCTTAGGTATCATTACG
ACAGTGGCTGCCTTCCATCAGGAGTGTTCTCTGCAAAGCTGCACCCAGCACCAGCCATACGTCGTTGATG
ACCCGTGCCCTATCCACTTCTATTCCAAGTGGTACATCCGAGTAGGCGCACGTAAAAGCGCGCCGTTGAT
TGAACTTTGTGTTGATGAAGCGGGGTCGAAAAGTCCCATACAGTATATCGACATTGGCAATTACACTGTC
TCTTGCCTGCCGTTTACTATCAACTGCCAGGAACCGAAGCTCGGTTCACTGGTGGTTCGCTGCTCTTTCT
ACGAGGACTTTCTGGAATATCATGATGTTCGGGTTGTGCTGGACTTCATCGAGAACCTGTACTTTCAAAG
CGACTACAAGGATGATGATGACAAATAACCGGCTTATCGGTCAGTTTCACCTGATTTACGTAAAAACCCG
CTTCGGCGGGTTTTTGCTTTTGGAGGGGCAGAAAGATGAATGACTGTCCACGACGCTATACCCAAAAGAA
ATTGAGATCCTTTTTTTCTGCGCGTAATCTGCTGCTTGCAAACAAAAAAACCACCGCTACCAGCGGTGGT
TTGTTTGCCGGATCAAGAGCTACCAACTCTTTTTCCGAAGGTAACTGGCTTCAGCAGAGCGCAGATACCA
AATACTGTTCTTCTAGTGTAGCCGTAGTTAGGCCACCACTTCAAGAACTCTGTAGCACCGCCTACATACC
TCGCTCTGCTAATCCTGTTACCAGTGGCTGCTGCCAGTGGCGATAAGTCGTGTCTTACCGGGTTGGACTC
AAGACGATAGTTACCGGATAAGGCGCAGCGGTCGGGCTGAACGGGGGGTTCGTGCACACAGCCCAGCTTG
GAGCGAACGACCTACACCGAACTGAGATACCTACAGCGTGAGCTATGAGAAAGCGCCACGCTTCCCGAAG
GGAGAAAGGCGGACAGGTATCCGGTAAGCGGCAGGGTCGGAACAGGAGAGCGCACGAGGGAGCTTCCAGG
GGGAAACGCCTGGTATCTTTATAGTCCTGTCGGGTTTCGCCACCTCTGACTTGAGCGTCGATTTTTGTGA
TGCTCGTCAGGGGGGCGGAGCCTATGGAAATTGATCGGGCACGTAAGAGGTTCCAACTTTCACCATAATG
AAATAAGATCACTACCGGGCGTATTTTTTGAGTTATCGAGATTTTCAGGAGCTAAGGAAGCTAAAATGGA
GAAAAAAATCACTGGATATACCACCGTTGATATATCCCAATGGCATCGTAAAGAACATTTTGAGGCATTT
CAGTCAGTTGCTCAATGTACCTATAACCAGACCGTTCAGCTGGATATTACGGCCTTTTTAAAGACCGTAA
AGAAAAATAAGCACAAGTTTTATCCGGCCTTTATTCACATTCTTGCCCGCCTGATGAATGCTCATCCGGA
ATTTCGTATGGCAATGAAAGACGGTGAGCTGGTGATATGGGATAGTGTTCACCCTTGTTACACCGTTTTC
CATGAGCAAACTGAAACGTTTTCATCGCTCTGGAGTGAATACCACGACGATTTCCGGCAGTTTCTACACA
TATATTCGCAAGATGTGGCGTGTTACGGTGAAAACCTGGCCTATTTCCCTAAAGGGTTTATTGAGAATAT
GTTTTTCGTTTCAGCCAATCCCTGGGTGAGTTTCACCAGTTTTGATTTAAACGTGGCCAATATGGACAAC
TTCTTCGCCCCCGTTTTCACCATGGGCAAATATTATACGCAAGGCGACAAGGTGCTGATGCCGCTGGCGA
TTCAGGTTCATCATGCCGTTTGTGATGGCTTCCATGTCGGCAGAATGCTTAATGAATTACAACAGTACTG
CGATGAGTGGCAGGGCGGGGCGTAATTTGATATCGAGCTCGCTTGGACTCCTGTTGATAGATCCAGTAAT
GACCTCAGAACTCCATCTGGATTTGTTCAGAACGCTCGGTTGCCGCCGGGCGTTTTTTATTGGT
Features (pLannotate 1.2.2; 9 found; start..end, strand, type, name):
     20..38      +  promoter       T7 promoter: promoter for bacteriophage T7 RNA polymerase
     39..63      +  protein_bind   lac operator: The lac repressor binds to the lac operator to inhibit transcription in E. coli. This inhibition can be relieved by adding lactose or isopropyl-β-D-thiogalactopyranoside (IPTG). lac repressor encoded by lacI
     78..100     +  RBS            RBS: efficient ribosome binding site from bacteriophage T7 gene 10 (Olins and Rangwala, 1989)
    108..470     +  CDS            NS8_SARS2: Experimental evidence at protein level: Swiss-Prot protein existence level 1. Plays a role in modulating host immune response (PubMed:31986261). Binds to IL17RA receptor, leading to IL17 pathway activation and an increased secretion of pro-inflammatory factors. Contributes to cytokine storm during COVID-19 infection. From Severe acute respiratory syndrome coronavirus 2 (2019-nCoV) (SARS-CoV-2).
    491..514     +  CDS            3xFLAG (fragment): three tandem FLAG® epitope tags, followed by an enterokinase cleavage site
    632..1220    +  rep_origin     ori: high-copy-number ColE1/pMB1/pBR322/pUC origin of replication
   1228..1325    +  promoter       cat promoter: promoter of the E. coli cat gene encoding chloramphenicol acetyltransferase
   1326..1982    +  CDS            cat: CAT_ECOLX - Experimental evidence at protein level: Swiss-Prot protein existence level 1. This enzyme is an effector of chloramphenicol resistance in bacteria. From Escherichia coli. This protein is used as a marker in many commonly used cloning vectors, such as pACYC184.
   2056..2090    +  terminator     lambda t0 terminator: minimal transcription terminator from phage lambda (Scholtissek and Grosse, 1987)
