[The description below was written by a language model from this plasmid's Addgene catalogue record and pLannotate feature annotations shown in this document.]
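Description:
pGBW-m4046736 is a compact bacterial expression plasmid of about 2.1 kb, built for producing the SARS-CoV-2 ORF8 accessory protein in Escherichia coli. Its minimal backbone (about 1.5 kb without the insert) has two functional modules. One is a high-copy ColE1/pUC-type origin of replication. The other is a chloramphenicol acetyltransferase gene driven by its native cat promoter, which gives chloramphenicol selection. A lambda t0 terminator lies downstream of the resistance gene. No lacI gene or T7 RNA polymerase gene is annotated on the plasmid. Regulated expression would therefore be expected to depend on a host strain that supplies both, such as a DE3 lysogen. The DH5alpha strain listed in the record serves for propagation.

The expression cassette starts with a T7 promoter followed directly by a lac operator, so transcription by T7 RNA polymerase is repressed by LacI and relieved by IPTG or lactose. A strong ribosome binding site from phage T7 gene 10 precedes the start codon of the ORF8 open reading frame, which is roughly 360 bp. The record describes this sequence as an E. coli recode, meaning the codons were changed for bacterial expression. According to the catalogue fields, the protein carries a C-terminal TEV-cleavable FLAG tag supplied by the backbone. The feature table supports this with a short FLAG-type epitope match just downstream of the ORF8 coding sequence, although the TEV site itself is not annotated. No transcription terminator is annotated directly after the tagged ORF.

The construct is suited to inducible production of ORF8 in bacteria, with anti-FLAG detection or affinity purification and optional removal of the tag. ORF8 is implicated in modulating host immune responses, including activation of the IL-17 pathway.
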