Addgene plasmid #145689: pGBW-m4046736
Purpose: Bacterial Expression plasmid for SARS-CoV-2 ORF8 protein
Depositing lab: Ginkgo Bioworks & Benjie Chen. Depositing organization: Ginkgo Bioworks.
Backbone
  Vector backbone: ori-013 - marker | cmR
  Backbone size w/o insert (bp): 1462
  Vector type: Bacterial Expression
Growth in bacteria
  Bacterial resistance: Chloramphenicol, 25 μg/mL
  Growth temperature: 30°C
  Growth strain: DH5alpha
  Copy number: High Copy
Gene/Insert
  Gene/Insert name: SARS-CoV-2 ORF8 protein
  Species: Escherichia coli str. K-12 substr. MG1655; Severe acute respiratory syndrome coronavirus 2
  Insert size (bp): 359
  Mutation: Escherichia coli recode 1
  Entrez Gene: ORF8 (a.k.a. GU280_gp09)
  Promoter: Promoter | pT7 ; Operator | lacO ; RBS | T7_rbs ; Start Codon | ATG
  Tag / fusion protein: Cleavable TEV;FLAG_2 (C terminal on backbone)
  Cloning method: Unknown
Resource information
  A portion of this plasmid was derived from a plasmid made by: GinkgoBioworks
Depositor comments: NCBI Reference Sequence: YP_009724396.1
How to cite: pGBW-m4046736 was a gift from Ginkgo Bioworks & Benjie Chen (Addgene plasmid # 145689)
